>Addgene plasmid #114337 | pSTA0::RBSc36 | addgene full sequence | sequence record 229284 | Addgene NGS Result
CTTCACATATGTACTACCTCCTTTAGGAGCTAAGGAGCTTGGCGAAGAGCCACACTGGATTCTCACCAAT
AAAAAACGCCCGGCGGCAACCGAGCGTTCTGAACAAATCCAGATGGAGTTCTGAGGTCATTACTGGATCT
ATCAACAGGAGTCCAAGGCGCTCGGTCGTTCGGCTGCGGCGAGCGGTATCAGCTCACTCAAAGGCGGTAA
TACGGTTATCCACAGAATCAGGGGATAACGCAGGAAAGAACATGTGAGCAAAAGGCCAGCAAAAGGCCAG
GAACCGTAAAAAGGCCGCGTTGCTGGCGTTTTTCCATAGGCTCCGCCCCCCTGACGAGCATCACAAAAAT
CGACGCTCAAGTCAGAGGTGGCGAAACCCGACAGGACTATAAAGATACCAGGCGTTTCCCCCTGGAAGCT
CCCTCGTGCGCTCTCCTGTTCCGACCCTGCCGCTTACCGGATACCTGTCCGCCTTTCTCCCTTCGGGAAG
CGTGGCGCTTTCTCATAGCTCACGCTGTAGGTATCTCAGTTCGGTGTAGGTCGTTCGCTCCAAGCTGGGC
TGTGTGCACGAACCCCCCGTTCAGCCCGACCGCTGCGCCTTATCCGGTAACTATCGTCTTGAGTCCAACC
CGGTAAGACACGACTTATCGCCACTGGCAGCAGCCACTGGTAACAGGATTAGCAGAGCGAGGTATGTAGG
CGGTGCTACAGAGTTCTTGAAGTGGTGGCCTAACTACGGCTACACTAGAAGAACAGTATTTGGTATCTGC
GCTCTGCTGAAGCCAGTTACCTTCGGAAAAAGAGTTGGTAGCTCTTGATCCGGCAAACAAACCACCGCTG
GTAGCGGTGGTTTTTTTGTTTGCAAGCAGCAGATTACGCGCAGAAAAAAAGGATCTCAAGAAGATCCTTT
GATCTTTTCTACGGGGTCTGACGCTCAGTGGAACGAAAACTCACGTTAAGGGATTTTGGTCATGAGATTA
TCAAAAAGGATCTTCACCTAGATCCTTTTAAATTAAAAATGAAGTTTTAAATCAATCTAAAGTATATATG
AGTAAACTTGGTCTGACAGTTACCAATGCTTAATCAGTGAGGCACCTATCTCAGCGATCTGTCTATTTCG
TTCATCCATAGTTGCCTGACTCCCCGTCGTGTAGATAACTACGATACGGGAGGGCTTACCATCTGGCCCC
AGTGCTGCAATGATACCGCGGGACCCACGCTCACCGGCTCCAGATTTATCAGCAATAAACCAGCCAGCCG
GAAGGGCCGAGCGCAGAAGTGGTCCTGCAACTTTATCCGCCTCCATCCAGTCTATTAATTGTTGCCGGGA
AGCTAGAGTAAGTAGTTCGCCAGTTAATAGTTTGCGCAACGTTGTTGCCATTGCTACAGGCATCGTGGTG
TCACGCTCGTCGTTTGGTATGGCTTCATTCAGCTCCGGTTCCCAACGATCAAGGCGAGTTACATGATCCC
CCATGTTGTGCAAAAAAGCGGTTAGCTCCTTCGGTCCTCCGATCGTTGTCAGAAGTAAGTTGGCCGCAGT
GTTATCACTCATGGTTATGGCAGCACTGCATAATTCTCTTACTGTCATGCCATCCGTAAGATGCTTTTCT
GTGACTGGTGAGTACTCAACCAAGTCATTCTGAGAATAGTGTATGCGGCGACCGAGTTGCTCTTGCCCGG
CGTCAATACGGGATAATACCGCGCCACATAGCAGAACTTTAAAAGTGCTCATCATTGGAAAACGTTCTTC
GGGGCGAAAACTCTCAAGGATCTTACCGCTGTTGAGATCCAGTTCGATGTAACCCACTCGTGCACCCAAC
TGATCTTCAGCATCTTTTACTTTCACCAGCGTTTCTGGGTGAGCAAAAACAGGAAGGCAAAATGCCGCAA
AAAAGGGAATAAGGGCGACACGGAAATGTTGAATACTCATACTCTTCCTTTTTCAATATTATTGAAGCAT
TTATCAGGGTTATTGTCTCATGAGCGGATACATATTTGAATGTATTTAGAAAAATAAACAAATAGGGGTT
CCGCGCACATTTCCCCGAAAAGTGCCACCTGACGTCTAAGAAACCATTATTATCATGACATTAACCTATA
AAAATAGGCGTATCACGAGGCCCTTTCGGGCATCAAATAAAACGAAAGGCTCAGTCGAAAGACTGGGCCT
TTCGTTTTATCTGTTGTTTGTCGGTGAACGCTCTCCTGAGTAGGACAAATCCGCCGCCCTAGAGGTCTTA
CGCT
Features (pLannotate 1.2.2; 5 found; start..end, strand, type, name):
     59..153     -  terminator     lambda t0 terminator: transcription terminator from phage lambda
    311..899     -  rep_origin     ori: high-copy-number ColE1/pMB1/pBR322/pUC origin of replication
   1070..1930    -  CDS            AmpR: β-lactamase; bla; confers resistance to ampicillin, carbenicillin, and related antibiotics
   1931..2035    -  promoter       AmpR promoter: bla
   2134..2220    +  terminator     rrnB T1 terminator: Escherichia coli rrnB; transcription terminator T1 from the E. coli rrnB gene
