[The description below was written by a language model from this plasmid's Addgene catalogue record and pLannotate feature annotations shown in this document.]
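Description:
pSTA0::RBSc36 is a small, high-copy bacterial part-storage plasmid from the Start-Stop Assembly system, a functionally scarless DNA assembly method designed for metabolic engineering. It carries a single synthetic ribosome binding site, RBSc36 (34 bp), held in the pStA0 storage vector. The record lists the backbone as pGT400 (about 2.2 kb), and the sequenced plasmid totals 2,244 nt, which matches backbone plus insert. The vector type is given as synthetic biology, and the cloning method used to insert the part is not recorded.

The annotated features are almost entirely backbone. A high-copy ColE1/pUC-type origin provides replication in E. coli, and a β-lactamase gene driven by its own bla promoter gives ampicillin selection. Two transcription terminators, lambda t0 and rrnB T1, lie close together across the junction of the circular map. They presumably flank the part-holding site, insulating it from read-through transcription in either direction. The RBS itself is too short and non-standard to have been picked up by the automated annotation, so its exact position is not shown in the feature table. No promoter, coding sequence or reporter is associated with the insert, so the plasmid is not an expression construct in its own right.

Its use, as far as the record supports, is as a source of a defined translation-initiation element. In assembly it would be combined with other stored parts such as promoters, coding sequences and terminators to build expression units and multi-gene pathways. The name suggests that RBSc36 belongs to a series of RBS variants, but the record gives neither its strength nor the details of the assembly sites.
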