Addgene plasmid #114337: pSTA0::RBSc36
Purpose: RBS RBSc36 in pStA0
Depositing lab: John Heap. Depositing organization: Imperial College London. Publication: Start-Stop Assembly: a functionally scarless DNA assembly system optimized for metabolic engineering. Taylor GM, Mordaka PM, Heap JT. Nucleic Acids Res. 2018 Nov 20. pii: 5193345. doi: 10.1093/nar/gky1182. PubMed 30462270.
Backbone
  Vector backbone: pGT400
  Backbone size w/o insert (bp): 2210
  Vector type: Synthetic Biology
Growth in bacteria
  Bacterial resistance: Ampicillin, 100 μg/mL
  Growth temperature: 37°C
  Growth strain: DH5alpha
  Copy number: High Copy
Gene/Insert
  Gene/Insert name: RBS RBSc36
  Species: Synthetic
  Insert size (bp): 34
  Cloning method: Unknown
  Sequencing primers: 5′ OligoGT234 GGGGAAACGCCTGGTATCT; 3′ OligoGT235 AGCAAAAACAGGAAGGCAAA
Terms and licenses: Academic/Nonprofit Terms; Industry Terms: Not Available to Industry
Depositor comments: Accession Number MG649443, Alternative ID = pGT334 . Please visit https://www.biorxiv.org/content/early/2018/07/04/361626 for bioRxiv preprint.
How to cite: pSTA0::RBSc36 was a gift from John Heap (Addgene plasmid # 114337 ; http://n2t.net/addgene:114337 ; RRID:Addgene_114337)
